>Addgene plasmid #167894 | NAX_CAGGS_CAS9_VPR_mcherry | addgene partial sequence | sequence record 371891 | Addgene Partial NGS Result
NNNNNNNNNNNNSCSSCSCSMSSCSSCSSCSSMSCSSSSCMCSSSSCSMMSSCMSCSCSCMSCSMCYCCC
SCCCSCCSCSCSCYYCSCYYYYYMYMSSSCCSCCSCCSCCSCCSCCCCSCCCYMMMMSSMMMCYYYCSSM
SCSCSCCSCCCYSMYYSSCYSCCSCCSCCCCCCCCCCCCCCSCCCCCCCCCCCCCCCCCCCCCCCCCCCC
CCCCCCCCCCCCCCCCCCCCCCCCCCCCCCCCCCCCCCCCCCCCCCCCCCCCCCCCCCCCCCCCCCCCCC
CCCCCCCCCCCCCCCCCCCCCCCCCCCCCCCCCCCCCCCCCCCCCCCCCCCCCCCCCCCCCCCCCCCCCC
CCCCCCCCCCCCCCCCCCCCCCCCCCCCCCCCCCCCCCCCCCCCCCCCCCCCCCCCCCCCCCCCCCCCCC
CCCCCCCCCCCCCCCCCCCCCCCCCCCCCCCCCCCCCCCCCCAATTTTGTTKTTTTTTTTTTTTTTADWT
KKTTGGGGGGGGGGGGGGGGGGGGGGGGGGGGGGGGCGCGCGCSRGGSGGGGSGGGGCGGGGCGRGGGGC
GGGGCGGGGCGAGGCGGAGAGGTGCGGCGGCAGCCAATCAGAGCGGCGCGCTCCGAAAGTTTCCTTTTAT
GGCGAGGCGGCGGCGGCGGCGGCCCTATAAAAAGCGAAGCGCGCGGCGGGCGGGAGTCGCTGCGCGCTGC
CTTCGCCCCGTGCCCCGCTCCGCCGCCGCCTCGCGCCGCCCGCCCCGGCTCTGACTGACCGCGTTACTCC
CACAGGTGAGCGGGCGGGACGGCCCTTCTCCTCCGGGCTGTAATTAGCGCTTGGTTTAATGACGGCTTGT
TTCTTTTCTGTGGCTGCGTGAAAGCCTTGAGGGGCTCCGGGAGGGCCCTTTGTGCGGGGGGAGCGGCTCG
GGGGGTGCGTGCGTGTGTGTGTGCGTGGGGAGCGCCGCGTGCGGCTCCGCGCTGCCCGGCGGCTGTGAGC
GCTGCGGGCGCGGCGCGGGGCTTTTTGCGCTCCGCAGTGTGCGCGAGGGGAGCGCGGCCGGGGGCGGTGC
CCCGCGGTGCGGGGGGGGCTGCGAGGGGAACAAAGGCTGCGTGCGGGGTGTGTGCGTGGGGGGGTGAGCA
GGGGGTGTGGGCGCGTCGGTCGGGCTGCAACCCCCCCTGCACCCCCCTCCCCGAGTTGCTGAGCACGGCC
CGGCTTCGGGTGCGGGGCTCCGTACGGGGCGTGGCGCGGGGCTCGCCGTGCCGGGCGGGGGGKGGCGGCA
GGKGGGGGKGCCGGGCGGGGCGGGGCNCGCCYCGGGCCGGGGRGGGCTCGGGGGAGGGGCGCGGCGGCCC
CCGGAGCGCCGGCGGCTGTCGAGGCGCGGCGAGCCGCAGCCATTGCCTTTTATGGTAATCGTGCGAGAGG
GCGCAGGGACTTCCTTTGTCCCAAATCTGTGCGGAGCCGAAATCTGGGAGGCGCCGCCGCACCCCCTCTA
GCGGGCGCGGGGCGAAGCGGTGCGGCGCCGGCAGGAAGGAAATGGGCGGGGAGGGCCTTCGTGCGTCGCC
GCGCCGCCGTCCCCTTCTCCCTCTCCAGCCTCGGGGCTGTCCGCGGGGGGACGGCTGCCTTCGGGGGGGA
CGGGGCAGGGCGGGGTTCGGCTTCTGGCGTGTGACCGGCGGCTCTAGAGCCTCTGCTAACCATGTTCATG
CCTTCTTCTTTTTCCTACAGCTCCTGGGCAACGTGCTGGTTATTGTGCTGTCTCATCATTTTGGCAAAGA
ATCTAGATACCCTCGTAAAGGTCTAGAGCTAGCGGATCGAACCCTTGCCACCATGGACAAGAAGTACTCC
ATTGGGCTCGATATCGGCACAAACAGCGTCGGCTGGGCCGTCATTACGGACGAGTACAAGGTGCCGAGCA
AAAAATTCAAAGTTCTGGGCAATACCGATCGCCACAGCATAAAGAAGAACCTCATTGGCGCCCTCCTGTT
CGACTCCGGGGAGACGGCCGAAGCCACGCGGCTCAAAAGAACAGCACGGCGCAGATATACCCGCAGAAAG
AATCGGATCTGCTACCTGCAGGAGATCTTTAGTAATGAGATGGCTAAGGTGGATGACTCTTTCTTCCATA
GGCTGGAGGAGTCCTTTTTGGTGGAGGAGGATAAAAAGCACGAGCGCCACCCAATCTTTGGCAATATCGT
GGACGAGGTGGCGTACCATGAAAAGTACCCAACCATATATCATCTGAGGAAGAAGCTTGTAGACAGTACT
GATAAGGCTGACTTGCGGTTGATCTATCTCGCGCTGGCGCATATGATCAAATTTCGGGGACACTTCCTCA
TCGAGGGGGACCTGAACCCAGACAACAGCGATGTCGACAAACTCTTTATCCAACTGGTTCAGACTTACAA
TCAGCTTTTCGAAGAGAACCCGATCAACGCATCCGGAGTTGACGCCAAAGCAATCCTGAGCGCTAGGCTG
TCCAAATCCCGGCGGCTCGAAAACCTCATCGCACAGCTCCCTGGGGAGAAGAAGAACGGCCTGTTTGGTA
ATCTTATCGCCCTGTCACTCGGGCTGACCCCCAACTTTAAATCTAACTTCGACCTGGCCGAAGATGCCAA
GCTTCAACTGAGCAAAGACACCTACGATGATGATCTCGACAATCTGCTGGCCCAGATCGGCGACCAGTAC
GCAGACCTTTTTTTAGCGGCAAAGAACCTGTCAGACGCCATTCTGCTGAGTGATATTCTGCGAGTGAACA
CGGAGATCACCAAAGCTCCGCTGAGCGCTAGTATGATCAAGCGCTATGATGAGCACCACCAAGACTTGAC
TTTGCTGAAGGCCCTTGTCAGACAGCAACTGCCTGAGAAGTACAAGGAAATTTTCTTCGATCAGTCTAAA
AATGGCTACGCCGGATACATTGACGGCGGAGCAAGCCAGGAGGAATTTTACAAATTTATTAAGCCCATCT
TGGAAAAAATGGACGGCACCGAGGAGCTGCTGGTAAAGCTTAACAGAGAAGATCTGTTGCGCAAACAGCG
CACTTTCGACAATGGAAGCATCCCCCACCAGATTCACCTGGGCGAACTGCACGCTATCCTCAGGCGGCAA
GAGGATTTCTACCCCTTTTTGAAAGATAACAGGGAAAAGATTGAGAAAATCCTCACATTTCGGATACCCT
ACTATGTAGGCCCCCTCGCCCGGGGAAATTCCAGATTCGCGTGGATGACTCGCAAATCAGAAGAGACCAT
CACTCCCTGGAACTTCGAGGAAGTCGTGGATAAGGGGGCCTCTGCCCAGTCCTTCATCGAAAGGATGACT
AACTTTGATAAAAATCTGCCTAACGAAAAGGTGCTTCCTAAACACTCTCTGCTGTACGAGTACTTCACAG
TTTATAACGAGCTCACCAAGGTCAAATACGTCACAGAAGGGATGAGAAAGCCAGCATTCCTGTCTGGAGA
GCAGAAGAAAGCTATCGTGGACCTCCTCTTCAAGACGAACCGGAAAGTTACCGTGAAACAGCTCAAAGAA
GACTATTTCAAAAAGATTGAATGTTTCGACTCTGTTGAAATCAGCGGAGTGGAGGATCGCTTCAACGCAT
CCCTGGGAACGTATCACGATCTCCTGAAAATCATTAAAGACAAGGACTTCCTGGACAATGAGGAGAACGA
GGACATTCTTGAGGACATTGTCCTCACCCTTACGTTGTTTGAAGATAGGGAGATGATTGAAGAACGCTTG
AAAACTTACGCTCATCTCTTCGACGACAAAGTCATGAAACAGCTCAAGAGGCGCCGATATACAGGATGGG
GGCGGCTGTCAAGAAAACTGATCAATGGGATCCGAGACAAGCAGAGTGGAAAGACAATCCTGGATTTTCT
TAAGTCCGATGGATTTGCCAACCGGAACTTCATGCAGTTGATCCATGATGACTCTCTCACCTTTAAGGAG
GACATCCAGAAAGCACAAGTTTCTGGCCAGGGGGACAGTCTTCACGAGCACATCGCTAATCTTGCAGGTA
GCCCAGCTATCAAAAAGGGAATACTGCAGACCGTTAAGGTCGTGGATGAACTCGTCAAAGTAATGGGAAG
GCATAAGCCCGAGAATATCGTTATCGAGATGGCCCGAGAGAACCAAACTACCCAGAAGGGACAGAAGAAC
AGTAGGGAAAGGATGAAGAGGATTGAAGAGGGTATAAAAGAACTGGGGTCCCAAATCCTTAAGGAACACC
CAGTTGAAAACACCCAGCTTCAGAATGAGAAGCTCTACCTGTACTACCTGCAGAACGGCAGGGACATGTA
CGTGGATCAGGAACTGGACATCAATCGGCTCTCCGACTACGACGTGGATCATATCGTGCCCCAGTCTTTT
CTCAAAGATGATTCTATTGATAATAAAGTGTTGACAAGATCCGATAAAAATAGAGGGAAGAGTGATAACG
TCCCCTCAGAAGAAGTTGTCAAGAAAATGAAAAATTATTGGCGGCAGCTGCTGAACGCCAAACTGATCAC
ACAACGGAAGTTCGATAATCTGACTAAGGCTGAACGAGGTGGCCTGTCTGAGTTGGATAAAGCCGGCTTC
ATCAAAAGGCAGCTTGTTGAGACACGCCAGATCACCAAGCACGTGGCCCAAATTCTCGATTCACGCATGA
ACACCAAGTACGATGAAAATGACAAACTGATTCGAGAGGTGAAAGTTATTACTCTGAAGTCTAAGCTGGT
CTCAGATTTCAGAAAGGACTTTCAGTTTTATAAGGTGAGAGAGATCAACAATTACCACCATGCGCATGAT
GCCTACCTGAATGCAGTGGTAGGCACTGCACTTATCAAAAAATATCCCAAGCTTGAATCTGAATTTGTTT
ACGGAGACTATAAAGTGTACGATGTTAGGAAAATGATCGCAAAGTCTGAGCAGGAAATAGGCAAGGCCAC
CGCTAAGTACTTCTTTTACAGCAATATTATGAATTTTTTCAAGACCGAGATTACACTGGCCAATGGAGAG
ATTCGGAAGCGACCACTTATCGAAACAAACGGAGAAACAGGAGAAATCGTGTGGGACAAGGGTAGGGATT
TCGCGACAGTCCGGAAGGTCCTGTCCATGCCGCAGGTGAACATCGTTAAAAAGACCGAAGTACAGACCGG
AGGCTTCTCCAAGGAAAGTATCCTCCCGAAAAGGAACAGCGACAAGCTGATCGCACGCAAAAAAGATTGG
GACCCCAAGAAATACGGCGGATTCGATTCTCCTACAGTCGCTTACAGTGTACTGGTTGTGGCCAAAGTGG
AGAAAGGGAAGTCTAAAAAACTCAAAAGCGTCAAGGAACTGCTGGGCATCACAATCATGGAGCGATCAAG
CTTCGAAAAAAACCCCATCGACTTTCTCGAGGCGAAAGGATATAAAGAGGTCAAAAAAGACCTCATCATT
AAGCTTCCCAAGTACTCTCTCTTTGAGCTTGAAAACGGCCGGAAACGAATGCTCGCTAGTGCGGGCGAGC
TGCAGAAAGGTAACGAGCTGGCACTGCCCTCTAAATACGTTAATTTCTTGTATCTGGCCAGCCACTATGA
AAAGCTCAAAGGGTCTCCCGAAGATAATGAGCAGAAGCAGCTGTTCGTGGAACAACACAAACACTACCTT
GATGAGATCATCGAGCAAATAAGCGAATTCTCCAAAAGAGTGATCCTCGCCGACGCTAACCTCGATAAGG
TGCTTTCTGCTTACAATAAGCACAGGGATAAGCCCATCAGGGAGCAGGCAGAAAACATTATCCACTTGTT
TACTCTGACCAACTTGGGCGCGCCTGCAGCCTTCAAGTACTTCGACACCACCATAGACAGAAAGCGGTAC
ACCTCTACAAAGGAGGTCCTGGACGCCACACTGATTCATCAGTCAATTACGGGGCTCTATGAAACAAGAA
TCGACCTCTCTCAGCTCGGTGGAGACAGCAGGGCTGACCCCAAGAAGAAGAGGAAGGTGTCGCCAGGGAT
CCGTCGACTTGACGCGTTAATATCAACAAGTTTGTACAAAAAAGCAGGCTACAAAGAGGCCAGCGGTTCC
GGACGGGCTGACGCATTGGACGATTTTGATCTGGATATGCTGGGAAGTGACGCCCTCGATGATTTTGACC
TTGACATGCTTGGTTCGGATGCCCTTGATGACTTTGACCTCGACATGCTCGGCAGTGACGCCCTTGATGA
TTTCGACCTGGACATGCTGATTAACTCTAGAAGTTCCGGATCTCCGAAAAAGAAACGCAAAGTTGGTAGC
CAGTACCTGCCCGACACCGACGACCGGCACCGGATCGAGGAAAAGCGGAAGCGGACCTACGAGACATTCA
AGAGCATCATGAAGAAGTCCCCCTTCAGCGGCCCCACCGACCCTAGACCTCCACCTAGAAGAATCGCCGT
GCCCAGCAGATCCAGCGCCAGCGTGCCAAAACCTGCCCCCCAGCCTTACCCCTTCACCAGCAGCCTGAGC
ACCATCAACTACGACGAGTTCCCTACCATGGTGTTCCCCAGCGGCCAGATCTCTCAGGCCTCTGCTCTGG
CTCCAGCCCCTCCTCAGGTGCTGCCTCAGGCTCCTGCTCCTGCACCAGCTCCAGCCATGGTGTCTGCACT
GGCTCAGGCACCAGCACCCGTGCCTGTGCTGGCTCCTGGACCTCCACAGGCTGTGGCTCCACCAGCCCCT
AAACCTACACAGGCCGGCGAGGGCACACTGTCTGAAGCTCTGCTGCAGCTGCAGTTCGACGACGAGGATC
TGGGAGCCCTGCTGGGAAACAGCACCGATCCTGCCGTGTTCACCGACCTGGCCAGCGTGGACAACAGCGA
GTTCCAGCAGCTGCTGAACCAGGGCATCCCTGTGGCCCCTCACACCACCGAGCCCATGCTGATGGAATAC
CCCGAGGCCATCACCCGGCTCGTGACAGGCGCTCAGAGGCCTCCTGATCCAGCTCCTGCCCCTCTGGGAG
CACCAGGCCTGCCTAATGGACTGCTGTCTGGCGACGAGGACTTCAGCTCTATCGCCGATATGGATTTCTC
AGCCTTGCTGGGCTCTGGCAGCGGCAGCCGGGATTCCAGGGAAGGGATGTTTTTGCCGAAGCCTGAGGCC
GGCTCCGCTATTAGTGACGTGTTTGAGGGCCGCGAGGTGTGCCAGCCAAAACGAATCCGGCCATTTCATC
CTCCAGGAAGTCCATGGGCCAACCGCCCACTCCCCGCCAGCCTCGCACCAACACCAACCGGTCCAGTACA
TGAGCCAGTCGGGTCACTGACCCCGGCACCAGTCCCTCAGCCACTGGATCCAGCGCCCGCAGTGACTCCC
GAGGCCAGTCACCTGTTGGAGGATCCCGATGAAGAGACGAGCCAGGCTGTCAAAGCCCTTCGGGAGATGG
CCGATACTGTGATTCCCCAGAAGGAAGAGGCTGCAATCTGTGGCCAAATGGACCTTTCCCATCCGCCCCC
AAGGGGCCATCTGGATGAGCTGACAACCACACTTGAGTCCATGACCGAGGATCTGAACCTGGACTCACCC
CTGACCCCGGAATTGAACGAGATTCTGGATACCTTCCTGAACGACGAGTGCCTCTTGCATGCCATGCATA
TCAGCACAGGACTGTCCATCTTCGACACATCTCTGTTTTGAGTTTAAACGGGGGAGGCTAACTGAAACAC
GGAAGGAGACAATACCGGAAGGAACCCGCGCTATGACGGCAATAAAAAGACAGAATAAAACGCACGGGTG
TTGGGTCGTTTGTTCATAAACGCGGGGTTCGGTCCCAGGGCTGGCACTCTGTCGATACCCCACCGAGACC
CCATTGGGGCCAATACGCCCGCGTTTCTTCCTTTTCCCCACCCCACCCCCCAAGTTCGGGTGAAGGCCCA
GGGCTCGCAGCCAATGTCGGGGCGGCAGGCCCTGCCATAGCAGATCTGCGAAATCGGATCCGCGGCCGCA
CTGATTCTAGCTGCAGAGGCTCCGGTGCCCGTCAGTGGGCAGAGCGCACATCGCCCACAGTCCCCGAGAA
GTTGGGGGGAGGGGTCGGCAATTGAACCGGTGCCTAGAGAAGGTGGCGCGGGGTAAACTGGGAAAGTGAT
GTCGTGTACTGGCTCCGCCTTTTTCCCGAGGGTGGGGGAGAACCGTATATAAGTGCAGTAGTCGCCGTGA
ACGTTCTTTTTCGCAACGGGTTTGCCGCCAGAACACAGGATCCTCGAGCCACCATGGCCATCATCAAGGA
GTTCATGCGCTTCAAGGTGCACATGGAGGGCTCCGTGAACGGCCACGAGTTCGAGATCGAGGGCGAGGGC
GAGGGCCGCCCCTACGAGGGCACCCAGACCGCCAAGCTGAAGGTGACCAAGGGTGGCCCCCTGCCCTTCG
CCTGGGACATCCTGTCCCCTCAGTTCATGTACGGCTCCAAGGCCTACGTGAAGCACCCCGCCGACATCCC
CGACTACTTGAAGCTGTCCTTCCCCGAGGGCTTCAAGTGGGAGCGCGTGATGAACTTCGAGGACGGCGGC
GTGGTGACCGTGACCCAGGACTCCTCCCTGCAGGACGGCGAGTTCATCTACAAGGTGAAGCTGCGCGGCA
CCAACTTCCCCTCCGACGGCCCCGTAATGCAGAAGAAGACCATGGGCTGGGAGGCCTCCTCCGAGCGGAT
GTACCCCGAGGACGGCGCCCTGAAGGGCGAGATCAAGCAGAGGCTGAAGCTGAAGGACGGCGGCCACTAC
GACGCTGAGGTCAAGACCACCTACAAGGCCAAGAAGCCCGTGCAGCTGCCCGGCGCCTACAACGTCAACA
TCAAGTTGGACATCACCTCCCACAACGAGGACTACACCATCGTGGAACAGTACGAACGCGCCGAGGGCCG
CCACTCCACCGGCGGCATGGACGAGCTGTACAAGTAAGTTAACTTGTTTATTGCAGCTTATAATGGTTAC
AAATAAAGCAATAGCATCACAAATTTCACAAATAAAGCATTTTTTTCACTGCATTCTAGTTGTGGTTTGT
CCAAACTCATCAATGTATCTTATCATGTCTGGAATTGACTCAAATGATGTCAATTAGTCTATCAGAAGCT
CATCTGGTCTCCCTTCCGGGGGACAAGACATCCCTGTTTAATATTTAAACAGCAGTGTTCCCAAACTGGG
TTCTTATATCCCTTGCTCTGGTCAACCAGGTTGCAGGGTTTCCTGTCCTCACAGGAACGAAGTCCCTAAA
GAAACAGTGGCAGCCAGGTTTAGCCCCGGAATTGACTGGATTCCTTTTTTAGGGCCCATTGGTATGGCTT
TTTCCCCGTATCCCCCCAGGTGTCTGCAGGCTCAAAGAGCAGCGAGAAGCGTTCAGAGGAAAGCGATCCC
GTGCCACCTTCCCCGTGCCCGGGCTGTCCCCGCACGCTGCCGGCTCGGGGATGCGGGGGGAGCGCCGGAC
CGGAGCGGAGCCCCGGGCGGCTCGCTGCTGCCCCCTAGCGGGGGAGGGACGTAATTACATCCCTGGGGGC
TTTGGGGGGGGGCTGTCCCTGATATCTATAACAAGAAAATATATATATAATAAGTTATCACGTAAGTAGA
ACATGAAATAACAATATAATTATCGTATGAGTTAAATCTTAAAAGTCACGTAAAAGATAATCATGCGTCA
TTTTGACTCACGCGGTCGTTATAGTTCAAAATCAGTGACACTTACCGCATTGACAAGCACGCCTCACGGG
AGCTCCAAGCGGCGACTGAGATGTCCTAAATGCACAGCGACGGATTCGCGCTATTTAGAAAGAGAGAGCA
ATATTTCAAGAATGCATGCGTCAATTTTACGCAGACTATCTTTCTAGGGTTAATCTAGCTGCATCAGGAT
CATATCGTCGGGTCTTTTTTCCGGCTCAGTCATCGCCCAAGCTGGCGCTATCTGGGCATCGGGGAGGAAG
AAGCCCGTGCCTTTTCCCGCGAGGTTGAAGCGGCATGGAAAGAGTTTGCCGAGGATGACTGCTGCTGCAT
TGACGTTGAGCGAAAACGCACGTTTACCATGATGATTCGGGAAGGTGTGGCCATGCACGCCTTTAACGGT
GAACTGTTCGTTCAGGCCACCTGGGATACCAGTTCGTCGCGGCTTTTCCGGACACAGTTCCGGATGGTCA
GCCCGAAGCGCATCAGCAACCCGAACAATACCGGCGACAGCCGGAACTGCCGTGCCGGTGTGCAGATTAA
TGACAGCGGTGCGGCGCTGGGATATTACGTCAGCGAGGACGGGTATCCTGGCTGGATGCCGCAGAAATGG
ACATGGATACCCCGTGAGTTACCCGGCGGGCGCGCTTGGCGTAATCATGGTCATAGCTGTTTCCTGTGTG
AAATTGTTATCCGCTCACAATTCCACACAACATACGAGCCGGAAGCATAAAGTGTAAAGCCTGGGGTGCC
TAATGAGTGAGCTAACTCACATTAATTGCGTTGCGCTCACTGCCCGCTTTCCAGTCGGGAAACCTGTCGT
GCCAGCTGCATTAATGAATCGGCCAACGCGCGGGGAGAGGCGGTTTGCGTATTGGGCGCTCTTCCGCTTC
CTCGCTCACTGACTCGCTGCGCTCGGTCGTTCGGCTGCGGCGAGCGGTATCAGCTCACTCAAAGGCGGTA
ATACGGTTATCCACAGAATCAGGGGATAACGCAGGAAAGAACATGTGAGCAAAAGGCCAGCAAAAGGCCA
GGAACCGTAAAAAGGCCGCGTTGCTGGCGTTTTTCCATAGGCTCCGCCCCCCTGACGAGCATCACAAAAA
TCGACGCTCAAGTCAGAGGTGGCGAAACCCGACAGGACTATAAAGATACCAGGCGTTTCCCCCTGGAAGC
TCCCTCGTGCGCTCTCCTGTTCCGACCCTGCCGCTTACCGGATACCTGTCCGCCTTTCTCCCTTCGGGAA
GCGTGGCGCTTTCTCATAGCTCACGCTGTAGGTATCTCAGTTCGGTGTAGGTCGTTCGCTCCAAGCTGGG
CTGTGTGCACGAACCCCCCGTTCAGCCCGACCGCTGCGCCTTATCCGGTAACTATCGTCTTGAGTCCAAC
CCGGTAAGACACGACTTATCGCCACTGGCAGCAGCCACTGGTAACAGGATTAGCAGAGCGAGGTATGTAG
GCGGTGCTACAGAGTTCTTGAAGTGGTGGCCTAACTACGGCTACACTAGAAGAACAGTATTTGGTATCTG
CGCTCTGCTGAAGCCAGTTACCTTCGGAAAAAGAGTTGGTAGCTCTTGATCCGGCAAACAAACCACCGCT
GGTAGCGGTGGTTTTTTTGTTTGCAAGCAGCAGATTACGCGCAGAAAAAAAGGATCTCAAGAAGATCCTT
TGATCTTTTCTACGGGGTCTGACGCTCAGTGGAACGAAAACTCACGTTAAGGGATTTTGGTCATGAGATT
ATCAAAAAGGATCTTCACCTAGATCCTTTTAAATTAAAAATGAAGTTTTAAATCAATCTAAAGTATATAT
GAGTAAACTTGGTCTGACAGTTACCAATGCTTAATCAGTGAGGCACCTATCTCAGCGATCTGTCTATTTC
GTTCATCCATAGTTGCCTGACTCCCCGTCGTGTAGATAACTACGATACGGGAGGGCTTACCATCTGGCCC
CAGTGCTGCAATGATACCGCGAGACCCACGCTCACCGGCTCCAGATTTATCAGCAATAAACCAGCCAGCC
GGAAGGGCCGAGCGCAGAAGTGGTCCTGCAACTTTATCCGCCTCCATCCAGTCTATTAATTGTTGCCGGG
AAGCTAGAGTAAGTAGTTCGCCAGTTAATAGTTTGCGCAACGTTGTTGCCATTGCTACAGGCATCGTGGT
GTCACGCTCGTCGTTTGGTATGGCTTCATTCAGCTCCGGTTCCCAACGATCAAGGCGAGTTACATGATCC
CCCATGTTGTGCAAAAAAGCGGTTAGCTCCTTCGGTCCTCCGATCGTTGTCAGAAGTAAGTTGGCCGCAG
TGTTATCACTCATGGTTATGGCAGCACTGCATAATTCTCTTACTGTCATGCCATCCGTAAGATGCTTTTC
TGTGACTGGTGAGTACTCAACCAAGTCATTCTGAGAATAGTGTATGCGGCGACCGAGTTGCTCTTGCCCG
GCGTCAATACGGGATAATACCGCGCCACATAGCAGAACTTTAAAAGTGCTCATCATTGGAAAACGTTCTT
CGGGGCGAAAACTCTCAAGGATCTTACCGCTGTTGAGATCCAGTTCGATGTAACCCACTCGTGCACCCAA
CTGATCTTCAGCATCTTTTACTTTCACCAGCGTTTCTGGGTGAGCAAAAACAGGAAGGCAAAATGCCGCA
AAAAAGGGAATAAGGGCGACACGGAAATGTTGAATACTCATACTCTTCCTTTTTCAATATTATTGAAGCA
TTTATCAGGGTTATTGTCTCATGAGCGGATACATATTTGAATGTATTTAGAAAAATAAACAAATAGGGGT
TCCGCGCACATTTCCCCGAAAAGTGCCACCTAAATTGTAAGCGTTAATATTTTGTTAAAATTCGCGTTAA
ATTTTTGTTAAATCAGCTCATTTTTTAACCAATAGGCCGAAATCGGCAAAATCCCTTATAAATCAAAAGA
ATAGACCGAGATAGGGT
[37 nt withheld, positions 12548-12584]
AAAGAACGTGGACTCCAACGTCAAAGG
[49 nt withheld, positions 12612-12660]
T
[91 nt withheld, positions 12662-12752]
G
[124 nt withheld, positions 12754-12877]
CCCATTCGCCATTCAGGCTGCGCAACTGTTGGGAAGGGCGATCGGTGCGGGCCTCTTCGCTATTACGCCA
GCTGGCGAAAGGGGGATGTGCTGCAAGGCGATTAAGTTGGGTAACGCCAGGGTTTTCCCAGTCACGACGT
TGTAAAACGACGGCCAGTGAGCGCGCCTCGTTCATTCACGTTTTTGAACCCGTGGAGGACGGGCAGACTC
GCGGTGCAAATGTGTTTTACAGCGTGATGGAGCAGATGAAGATGCTCGACACGCTGCAGAACACGCAGCT
AGATTAACCCTAGAAAGATAATCATATTGTGACGTACGTTAAAGATAATCATGTGTAAAATTGACGCATG
TGTTTTATCGGTCTGTATATCGAGGTTTATTTATTAATTTGAATAGATATTAAGTTTTATTATATTTACA
CTTACATACTAATAATAAATTCAACAAACAATTTATTTATGTTTATTTATTTATTAAAAAAAACAAAAAC
TCAAAATTTCTTCTATAAAGTAACAAAACTTTTATGAGGGACAGCCCCCCCCCAAAGCCCCCAGGGATGT
AATTACGTCCCTCCCCCGCTAGGGGGCAGCAGCGAGCCGCCCGGGGCTCCGCTCCGGTCCGGCGCTCCCC
CCGCATCCCCGAGCCGGCAGCGTGCGGGGACAGCCCGGGCACGGGGAAGGTGGCACGGGATCGCTTTCCT
CTGAACGCTTCTCGCTGCTCTTTGAGCCTGCAGACACCTGGGGGGATACGGGGAAAAGGCCTCCACGGCC
GACATTGATTATTGACTAGTTATTAATAGTAATCAATTACGGGGTCATTAGTTCATAGCCCATATATGGA
GTTCCGCGTTACATAACTTACGGTAAATGGCCCGCCTGGCTGACCGCCCAACGACCCCCGCCCATTGACG
TCAATAATGACGTATGTTCCCATAGTAACGCCAATAGGGACTTTCCATTGACGTCAATGGGTGGAGTATT
TACGGTAAACTGCCCACTTGGCAGTACATCAAGTGTATCATATGCCAAGTACGCCCCCTATTGACGTCAA
TGACGGTAAATGGCCCGCCTGGCATTATGCCCAGTACATGACCTTATGGGACTTTCCTACTTGGCAGTAC
ATCTACGTATTAGTCATCGCTATTACCATGGTCGAGGTGAGCCCCACGTTCTGCTTCACTCTCCCCATCT
CCCCCCCCTCCCCACCCCCAATTTTGTATTTATTTATTTTTTAATTATTTTGTGCAGCGATGGGGGCGGG
GGGGGGGGGGGSSGNGCSSSNGGNGGGGGGGGGGGGGGGGGGGGGGGGGGGGGGGGGGGGGGGGGGGGGG
GGGGGGGGGGSSRRKNNGGGGGGGGGGGGGGGSGGGRGGGGGGGGGGGGGGGGGGGGGGGGGGGGGGGGG
GGGGGGGGGGGGGGGGGGGGGGGGGGGGGGGGGGGGGGGGGGGGGGGGGGGGGGGGGGGGGGGGGGGGGG
GGGGGGGGGGGGGGGGGGGGGGGGNGGGGGGGGGKGGGGGGGGGGGGGGGGGGGGGGGGRGNNGGGGGTG
TGGGCGCGTCGGTCGGGCTGCAACCCCCCCTGCACCCCCCTCCCCGAGTTGCTGAGCACGGCCCGGCTTC
GGGTGCGGGGCTCCGTACGGGGCGTGGCGCGGGGCTCGC
