[The description below was written by a language model from this plasmid's Addgene catalogue record.]
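Description:
NAX_CAGGS_CAS9_VPR_mcherry is a PiggyBac-compatible mammalian expression plasmid built on the pB-CAGGS backbone and catalogued as a CRISPR vector. It is maintained in bacteria as a high-copy plasmid under ampicillin selection. The PiggyBac format means the expression cassette is expected to sit between transposon terminal repeats, so that co-delivery with a PiggyBac transposase can move the cassette into the host genome for stable expression. No feature table is available for this entry, so the positions of the repeats and other backbone elements cannot be confirmed from the record.

The insert, assembled by Gibson cloning and listed as synthetic, is Cas9-VPR. VPR is a tripartite transcriptional activator made up of VP64, p65 and Rta activation domains. Fused to Cas9, it allows guide RNA-directed upregulation of target genes. VPR is usually paired with nuclease-dead Cas9, but the record says only "Cas9" and does not indicate whether this version is catalytically inactive. The backbone and plasmid names point to the CAGGS promoter, a strong hybrid CMV enhancer/chicken beta-actin promoter, as the driver of expression, although the promoter is not listed as a separate field. mCherry is recorded as the selectable marker, so cells carrying the construct can be identified or sorted by red fluorescence rather than by drug selection. How mCherry is linked to Cas9-VPR (fusion, 2A peptide, IRES or a separate cassette) is not stated. No guide RNA cassette is mentioned, so guides would presumably be supplied from another construct. The plasmid belongs to a CRISPR toolkit for mammalian cell engineering and suits the generation of stable Cas9-VPR-expressing cell lines.
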