Addgene plasmid #167894: NAX_CAGGS_CAS9_VPR_mcherry
Purpose: PiggyBac compatible plasmid expressing Cas9-VPR
Depositing lab: Alejandro Chavez & Nan Cher Yeo. Depositing organization: Columbia University. Publication: Generation and application of a versatile CRISPR toolkit for mammalian cell engineering. Nghi Dang , Alissa Lance-Byrne, Angela Tung, Xiaoge Guo, Ryan J Cecchi, Joanna Buchthal, Alejandro Chavez, Nan Cher Yeo. Synthetic Biology, Volume 6, Issue 1, 2021 10.1093/synbio/ysab033.
Backbone
  Vector backbone: pB-CAGGS
  Vector type: CRISPR
  Selectable markers: mCherry
Growth in bacteria
  Bacterial resistance: Ampicillin, 100 μg/mL
  Growth temperature: 30°C
  Growth strain: NEB Stable
  Copy number: High Copy
Gene/Insert
  Gene/Insert name: Cas9-VPR
  Species: Synthetic
  Cloning method: Gibson Cloning
Terms and licenses: Academic/Nonprofit Terms; Industry Terms: Not Available to Industry
How to cite: NAX_CAGGS_CAS9_VPR_mcherry was a gift from Alejandro Chavez & Nan Cher Yeo (Addgene plasmid # 167894 ; http://n2t.net/addgene:167894 ; RRID:Addgene_167894)
